>Addgene plasmid #123593 | pcDNA6-C-3XFLAG-m-Lmbr1l | addgene full sequence | sequence record 244136 | Addgene NGS Result
GACATTGATTATTGACTAGTTATTAATAGTAATCAATTACGGGGTCATTAGTTCATAGCCCATATATGGA
GTTCCGCGTTACATAACTTACGGTAAATGGCCCGCCTGGCTGACCGCCCAACGACCCCCGCCCATTGACG
TCAATAATGACGTATGTTCCCATAGTAACGCCAATAGGGACTTTCCATTGACGTCAATGGGTGGAGTATT
TACGGTAAACTGCCCACTTGGCAGTACATCAAGTGTATCATATGCCAAGTACGCCCCCTATTGACGTCAA
TGACGGTAAATGGCCCGCCTGGCATTATGCCCAGTACATGACCTTATGGGACTTTCCTACTTGGCAGTAC
ATCTACGTATTAGTCATCGCTATTACCATGGTGATGCGGTTTTGGCAGTACATCAATGGGCGTGGATAGC
GGTTTGACTCACGGGGATTTCCAAGTCTCCACCCCATTGACGTCAATGGGAGTTTGTTTTGGCACCAAAA
TCAACGGGACTTTCCAAAATGTCGTAACAACTCCGCCCCATTGACGCAAATGGGCGGTAGGCGTGTACGG
TGGGAGGTCTATATAAGCAGAGCTCTCTGGCTAACTAGAGAACCCACTGCTTACTGGCTTATCGAAATTA
ATACGACTCACTATAGGGAGACCCAAGCTGGCTAGTTAGAGCTCCTTAAGGTTAACTCTAGAGAATTCGG
ATCCATGGAAGCAGCTGACTACGAAGTGCTATCCGTGCGAGAACAGCTGTTCCACGACAGGGTCCGCGAG
TGCATCATCTCAATACTTCTGTTTGCAACACTCTACATCCTCTGCCATATCTTCCTGACCCGCTTCAAGA
AGCCTGCTGAGTTCACCACAGTGGATGATGAAGATGCCACAGTTAACAAGATTGCGCTGGAGCTGTGCAC
CTTTACCCTGGCGGTCGCCCTGGGCGCCGTCTTACTCCTGCCCTTCTCCATCATCAGCAACGAGGTGCTG
CTCTCGTTGCCACGCAACTACTACATCCAGTGGCTCAATGGCTCCCTCATCCATGGTCTGTGGAACCTCG
TTTTCCTCTTCTCCAATCTGTCCCTCGTCTTCCTTATGCCCTTTGCATATTTCTTCACAGAGTCTGAAGG
CTTTGCTGGCTCCAGAAAGGGTGTCCTGGGCCGGGTCTACGAGACAGTGGTGATGTTGATCCTCCTCACG
CTGCTTGTGCTGGGCATGGTGTGGGTGGCATCCGCCATTGTAGACAATGACAAGGCCAGCAGGGAGTCGC
TCTACGACTTCTGGGAGTACTACCTCCCCTATCTCTACTCCTGTATCTCCTTCCTCGGAGTTCTGCTGCT
TCTGGTGTGCACTCCACTAGGTCTCGCCCGCATGTTCTCTGTCACTGGGAAGTTGCTGGTCAAGCCCCGG
CTACTGGAAGACCTGGAGGAACAGCTGAACTGCTCAGCCTTTGAGGAGGCAGCTCTGACTCGAAGAATCT
GCAATCCCACCTCCTGCTGGCTGCCACTGGACATGGAACTGCTGCATAGACAGGTCCTGGCTCTGCAGGC
ACAGAGGGTCCTCTTGGAAAAGCGTCGGAAGGCGTCAGCCTGGCAACGGAACCTGGGCTACCCTCTGGCC
ATGCTGTGCTTGCTGGTGCTGACGGGCCTGTCTGTCCTCATCGTGGCTGTCCACATCCTGGAGCTGCTTA
TTGACGAGGCTGCCATGCCACGGGGCATGCAGGATGCTGCCCTAGGCCAGGCCTCCTTCTCCAAACTGGG
ATCCTTTGGCGCCATCATCCAGGTTGTGCTGATATTTTACCTGATGGTGTCCTCAGTGGTGGGTTTCTAC
AGCTCTCCACTCTTTGGAAGCCTGAGGCCTAGGTGGCATGACACATCGATGACACAGATCATTGGGAACT
GTGTCTGCCTCCTGGTCCTCAGCTCAGCACTTCCTGTCTTCTCTAGAACTCTTGGCCTGACACGCTTTGA
CCTGCTGGGTGACTTTGGACGCTTCAACTGGCTAGGCAATTTCTACATCGTGTTCCTCTACAACGCAGCC
TTTGCTGGCCTCACCACACTCTGTCTGGTGAAGACCTTCACGGCAGCTGTGAGGGCAGAGCTGATCCGAG
CCTTTGGGCTGGACAGACTGCCACTGCCTGTCTCTGGGTTTCCCCGGGCTTCTAGGAAGAAGCAGCATCA
ACTCGAGCCATGGAAGCTTATGGACTACAAAGACGATGACGACAAGGATATCTAACTGACTGAACCGGTG
GTACCAAACCCGCTGATCAGCCTCGACTGTGCCTTCTAGTTGCCAGCCATCTGTTGTTTGCCCCTCCCCC
GTGCCTTCCTTGACCCTGGAAGGTGCCACTCCCACTGTCCTTTCCTAATAAAATGAGGAAATTGCATCGC
ATTGTCTGAGTAGGTGTCATTCTATTCTGGGGGGTGGGGTGGGGCAGGACAGCAAGGGGGAGGATTGGGA
AGACAATAGCAGGCATGCTGGGGATGCGGTGGGCTCTATGGCTTCTGAGGCGGAAAGAACCAGCTGGGGC
TCTAGGGGGTATCCCC
[124 nt withheld, positions 2537-2660]
C
[91 nt withheld, positions 2662-2752]
A
[49 nt withheld, positions 2754-2802]
CCTTTGACGTTGGAGTCCACGTTCTTT
[37 nt withheld, positions 2830-2866]
ACCCTATCTCGGTCTATTCTTTTGATTTATAAGGGATTTTGCCGATTTCGGCCTATTGGTTAAAAAATGA
GCTGATTTAACAAAAATTTAACGCGAATTAATTCTGTGGAATGTGTGTCAGTTAGGGTGTGGAAAGTCCC
CAGGCTCCCCAGCAGGCAGAAGTATGCAAAGCATGCATCTCAATTAGTCAGCAACCAGGTGTGGAAAGTC
CCCAGGCTCCCCAGCAGGCAGAAGTATGCAAAGCATGCATCTCAATTAGTCAGCAACCATAGTCCCGCCC
CTAACTCCGCCCATCCCGCCCCTAACTCCGCCCAGTTCCGCCCATTCTCCGCCCCATGGCTGACTAATTT
TTTTTATTTATGCAGAGGCCGAGGCCGCCTCTGCCTCTGAGCTATTCCAGAAGTAGTGAGGAGGCTTTTT
TGGAGGCCTAGGCTTTTGCAAAAAGCTCCCGGGAGCTTGTATATCCATTTTCGGATCTGATCAGCACGTG
TTGACAATTAATCATCGGCATAGTATATCGGCATAGTATAATACGACAAGGTGAGGAACTAAACCATGGC
CAAGCCTTTGTCTCAAGAAGAATCCACCCTCATTGAAAGAGCAACGGCTACAATCAACAGCATCCCCATC
TCTGAAGACTACAGCGTCGCCAGCGCAGCTCTCTCTAGCGACGGCCGCATCTTCACTGGTGTCAATGTAT
ATCATTTTACTGGGGGACCTTGTGCAGAACTCGTGGTGCTGGGCACTGCTGCTGCTGCGGCAGCTGGCAA
CCTGACTTGTATCGTCGCGATCGGAAATGAGAACAGGGGCATCTTGAGCCCCTGCGGACGGTGCCGACAG
GTGCTTCTCGATCTGCATCCTGGGATCAAAGCCATAGTGAAGGACAGTGATGGACAGCCGACGGCAGTTG
GGATTCGTGAATTGCTGCCCTCTGGTTATGTGTGGGAGGGCTAAGCACTTCGTGGCCGAGGAGCAGGACT
GACACGTGCTACGAGATTTCGATTCCACCGCCGCCTTCTATGAAAGGTTGGGCTTCGGAATCGTTTTCCG
GGACGCCGGCTGGATGATCCTCCAGCGCGGGGATCTCATGCTGGAGTTCTTCGCCCACCCCAACTTGTTT
ATTGCAGCTTATAATGGTTACAAATAAAGCAATAGCATCACAAATTTCACAAATAAAGCATTTTTTTCAC
TGCATTCTAGTTGTGGTTTGTCCAAACTCATCAATGTATCTTATCATGTCTGTATACCGTCGACCTCTAG
CTAGAGCTTGGCGTAATCATGGTCATAGCTGTTTCCTGTGTGAAATTGTTATCCGCTCACAATTCCACAC
AACATACGAGCCGGAAGCATAAAGTGTAAAGCCTGGGGTGCCTAATGAGTGAGCTAACTCACATTAATTG
CGTTGCGCTCACTGCCCGCTTTCCAGTCGGGAAACCTGTCGTGCCAGCTGCATTAATGAATCGGCCAACG
CGCGGGGAGAGGCGGTTTGCGTATTGGGCGCTCTTCCGCTTCCTCGCTCACTGACTCGCTGCGCTCGGTC
GTTCGGCTGCGGCGAGCGGTATCAGCTCACTCAAAGGCGGTAATACGGTTATCCACAGAATCAGGGGATA
ACGCAGGAAAGAACATGTGAGCAAAAGGCCAGCAAAAGGCCAGGAACCGTAAAAAGGCCGCGTTGCTGGC
GTTTTTCCATAGGCTCCGCCCCCCTGACGAGCATCACAAAAATCGACGCTCAAGTCAGAGGTGGCGAAAC
CCGACAGGACTATAAAGATACCAGGCGTTTCCCCCTGGAAGCTCCCTCGTGCGCTCTCCTGTTCCGACCC
TGCCGCTTACCGGATACCTGTCCGCCTTTCTCCCTTCGGGAAGCGTGGCGCTTTCTCATAGCTCACGCTG
TAGGTATCTCAGTTCGGTGTAGGTCGTTCGCTCCAAGCTGGGCTGTGTGCACGAACCCCCCGTTCAGCCC
GACCGCTGCGCCTTATCCGGTAACTATCGTCTTGAGTCCAACCCGGTAAGACACGACTTATCGCCACTGG
CAGCAGCCACTGGTAACAGGATTAGCAGAGCGAGGTATGTAGGCGGTGCTACAGAGTTCTTGAAGTGGTG
GCCTAACTACGGCTACACTAGAAGAACAGTATTTGGTATCTGCGCTCTGCTGAAGCCAGTTACCTTCGGA
AAAAGAGTTGGTAGCTCTTGATCCGGCAAACAAACCACCGCTGGTAGCGGTGGTTTTTTTGTTTGCAAGC
AGCAGATTACGCGCAGAAAAAAAGGATCTCAAGAAGATCCTTTGATCTTTTCTACGGGGTCTGACGCTCA
GTGGAACGAAAACTCACGTTAAGGGATTTTGGTCATGAGATTATCAAAAAGGATCTTCACCTAGATCCTT
TTAAATTAAAAATGAAGTTTTAAATCAATCTAAAGTATATATGAGTAAACTTGGTCTGACAGTTACCAAT
GCTTAATCAGTGAGGCACCTATCTCAGCGATCTGTCTATTTCGTTCATCCATAGTTGCCTGACTCCCCGT
CGTGTAGATAACTACGATACGGGAGGGCTTACCATCTGGCCCCAGTGCTGCAATGATACCGCGAGACCCA
CGCTCACCGGCTCCAGATTTATCAGCAATAAACCAGCCAGCCGGAAGGGCCGAGCGCAGAAGTGGTCCTG
CAACTTTATCCGCCTCCATCCAGTCTATTAATTGTTGCCGGGAAGCTAGAGTAAGTAGTTCGCCAGTTAA
TAGTTTGCGCAACGTTGTTGCCATTGCTACAGGCATCGTGGTGTCACGCTCGTCGTTTGGTATGGCTTCA
TTCAGCTCCGGTTCCCAACGATCAAGGCGAGTTACATGATCCCCCATGTTGTGCAAAAAAGCGGTTAGCT
CCTTCGGTCCTCCGATCGTTGTCAGAAGTAAGTTGGCCGCAGTGTTATCACTCATGGTTATGGCAGCACT
GCATAATTCTCTTACTGTCATGCCATCCGTAAGATGCTTTTCTGTGACTGGTGAGTACTCAACCAAGTCA
TTCTGAGAATAGTGTATGCGGCGACCGAGTTGCTCTTGCCCGGCGTCAATACGGGATAATACCGCGCCAC
ATAGCAGAACTTTAAAAGTGCTCATCATTGGAAAACGTTCTTCGGGGCGAAAACTCTCAAGGATCTTACC
GCTGTTGAGATCCAGTTCGATGTAACCCACTCGTGCACCCAACTGATCTTCAGCATCTTTTACTTTCACC
AGCGTTTCTGGGTGAGCAAAAACAGGAAGGCAAAATGCCGCAAAAAAGGGAATAAGGGCGACACGGAAAT
GTTGAATACTCATACTCTTCCTTTTTCAATATTATTGAAGCATTTATCAGGGTTATTGTCTCATGAGCGG
ATACATATTTGAATGTATTTAGAAAAATAAACAAATAGGGGTTCCGCGCACATTTCCCCGAAAAGTGCCA
CCTGACGTCGACGGATCGGGAGATCTCCCGATCCCCTATGGTGCACTCTCAGTACAATCTGCTCTGATGC
CGCATAGTTAAGCCAGTATCTGCTCCCTGCTTGTGTGTTGGAGGTCGCTGAGTAGTGCGCGAGCAAAATT
TAAGCTACAACAAGGCAAGGCTTGACCGACAATTGCATGAAGAATCTGCTTAGGGTTAGGCGTTTTGCGC
TGCTTCGCGATGTACGGGCCAGATATACGCGTT
Features (pLannotate 1.2.2; 23 found; start..end, strand, type, name):
      1..380     +  enhancer       CMV enhancer: human cytomegalovirus immediate early enhancer
    381..584     +  promoter       CMV promoter: human cytomegalovirus (CMV) immediate early promoter
    580..613     +  LTR            5' LTR (truncated) (fragment): truncated 5' long terminal repeat (LTR) from HIV-1
    629..647     +  promoter       T7 promoter: promoter for bacteriophage T7 RNA polymerase
    705..2171    +  CDS            Lmbr1l: LMBRL_MOUSE - Also known as D15Ertd735e, Kiaa1174. Experimental evidence at protein level: Swiss-Prot protein existence level 1. Plays an essential role in lymphocyte development by negatively regulating the canonical Wnt signaling pathway (PubMed:31073040). In association with UBAC2 and E3 ubiquitin-protein ligase AMFR, promotes the ubiquitin-mediated degradation of CTNNB1 and Wnt receptors FZD6 and LRP6 (PubMed:31073040). LMBR1L stabilizes the beta-catenin destruction complex that is required for regulating CTNNB1 levels (PubMed:31073040). Acts as a LCN1 receptor and can mediate its endocyto
   2192..2212    +  CDS            3xFLAG (fragment): three tandem FLAG® epitope tags
   2267..2491    +  polyA_signal   bGH poly(A) signal: bovine growth hormone polyadenylation signal
   2495..2516    +  promoter       SV40 promoter (fragment): SV40 enhancer and early promoter
   2537..2965    +  rep_origin     f1 ori (sequence partly withheld): f1 bacteriophage origin of replication; arrow indicates direction of (+) strand synthesis
   2979..3308    +  promoter       SV40 promoter: SV40 enhancer and early promoter
   3356..3403    +  promoter       EM7 promoter: synthetic bacterial promoter&nbsp
   3422..3820    +  CDS            BSD: blasticidin S deaminase; Aspergillus terreus BSD; confers resistance to blasticidin
   3821..3848    +  CDS            BleoR (fragment): antibiotic-binding protein; Sh ble from Streptoalloteichus hindustanus; confers resistance to bleomycin, phleomycin, and Zeocin™
   3858..3983    +  CDS            ble (fragment): BLE_KLEPN - Experimental evidence at protein level: Swiss-Prot protein existence level 1. Binding protein with a strong affinity to the bleomycin family of antibiotics. Binds to CL990; an antimitotic-antibiotic compound. From Klebsiella pneumoniae.
   3978..4099    +  polyA_signal   SV40 poly(A) signal: SV40 polyadenylation signal
   4172..4188    -  protein_bind   lac operator: The lac repressor binds to the lac operator to inhibit transcription in E. coli. This inhibition can be relieved by adding lactose or isopropyl-β-D-thiogalactopyranoside (IPTG). lac repressor encoded by lacI
   4196..4226    -  promoter       lac promoter: promoter for the E. coli lac operon
   4241..4262    -  protein_bind   CAP binding site: CAP binding activates transcription in the presence of cAMP. E. coli catabolite activator protein
   4275..4367    -  CDS            lacI (fragment): lac repressor; lacI; The lac repressor binds to the lac operator to inhibit transcription in E. coli. This inhibition can be relieved by adding lactose or isopropyl-β-D-thiogalactopyranoside (IPTG).
   4550..5138    -  rep_origin     ori: high-copy-number ColE1/pMB1/pBR322/pUC origin of replication
   5309..6169    -  CDS            AmpR: β-lactamase; bla; confers resistance to ampicillin, carbenicillin, and related antibiotics
   6170..6274    -  promoter       AmpR promoter: bla
   6333..6385    -  misc_feature   bom (fragment): basis of mobility region from pBR322
