[The description below was written by a language model from this plasmid's Addgene catalogue record and pLannotate feature annotations shown in this document.]
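Description:
pcDNA6-C-3XFLAG-m-Lmbr1l is a mammalian expression plasmid of about 6.5 kb built on the pcDNA6 backbone. It carries the mouse Lmbr1l (limb region 1 like) coding sequence, a 1,467 bp insert introduced by ligation-independent cloning. The open reading frame sits downstream of the human cytomegalovirus immediate-early enhancer and promoter, which drive strong constitutive transcription in transfected mammalian cells, and is followed by the bovine growth hormone polyadenylation signal. A T7 promoter lies between the CMV promoter and the insert and can serve for in vitro transcription or as a sequencing primer site. The catalogue entry and the plasmid name indicate a backbone-encoded C-terminal 3xFLAG tag. The automated annotation detects only a short 3xFLAG fragment just after the coding sequence, which agrees with the tag's position but does not confirm its full extent.

In E. coli the plasmid replicates from a high-copy ColE1/pUC-type origin and is selected with ampicillin through the β-lactamase gene; an f1 origin is also present. For selection in mammalian cells, a blasticidin S deaminase gene is placed behind the SV40 early promoter, with the bacterial EM7 promoter directly upstream of it, and is terminated by the SV40 poly(A) signal. The short matches to the HIV-1 LTR, bleomycin resistance genes, lacI and bom are small fragments and probably represent backbone remnants or annotation artefacts rather than functional elements.

LMBR1L is annotated as a negative regulator of canonical Wnt/β-catenin signalling required for lymphocyte development. This construct suits expression of epitope-tagged mouse LMBR1L for detection or immunoprecipitation with anti-FLAG antibodies, although the record does not state specific applications.
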