Addgene plasmid #123593: pcDNA6-C-3XFLAG-m-Lmbr1l
Depositing lab: Bruce Beutler. Depositing organization: University of Texas Southwestern Medical Center. Publication: LMBR1L regulates lymphopoiesis through Wnt/beta-catenin signaling. Choi JH, Zhong X, McAlpine W, Liao TC, Zhang D, Fang B, Russell J, Ludwig S, Nair-Gill E, Zhang Z, Wang KW, Misawa T, Zhan X, Choi M, Wang T, Li X, Tang M, Sun Q, Yu L, Murray AR, Moresco EMY, Beutler B. Science. 2019 May 10;364(6440). pii: 364/6440/eaau0812. doi: 10.1126/science.aau0812. PubMed 31073040.
Backbone
  Vector backbone: pcDNA6
  Backbone size w/o insert (bp): 5073
  Total vector size (bp): 6540
  Vector type: Mammalian Expression
Growth in bacteria
  Bacterial resistance: Ampicillin, 100 μg/mL
  Growth temperature: 37°C
  Growth strain: DH5alpha
  Copy number: Unknown
Gene/Insert
  Gene/Insert name: limb region 1 like
  Species: M. musculus (mouse)
  Insert size (bp): 1467
  GenBank ID: NM_029098.3
  Entrez Gene: Lmbr1l (a.k.a. 1110013E13Rik, AA415653, D15Ertd735e, Limr)
  Tag / fusion protein: FLAG (C terminal on backbone)
  Cloning method: Ligation Independent Cloning
  Sequencing primers: 5′ TAATACGACTCACTATAGGG; 3′ TAGAAGGCACAGTCGAGGC
Terms and licenses: Academic/Nonprofit Terms; Industry Terms: Not Available to Industry
How to cite: pcDNA6-C-3XFLAG-m-Lmbr1l was a gift from Bruce Beutler (Addgene plasmid # 123593 ; http://n2t.net/addgene:123593 ; RRID:Addgene_123593)
